>Addgene plasmid #17731 | pcDNA3 S6K2 E388 D3E | addgene full sequence | sequence record 159431 | Addgene NGS Result
GACGGATCGGGAGATCTCCCGATCCCCTATGGTGCACTCTCAGTACAATCTGCTCTGATGCCGCATAGTT
AAGCCAGTATCTGCTCCCTGCTTGTGTGTTGGAGGTCGCTGAGTAGTGCGCGAGCAAAATTTAAGCTACA
ACAAGGCAAGGCTTGACCGACAATTGCATGAAGAATCTGCTTAGGGTTAGGCGTTTTGCGCTGCTTCGCG
ATGTACGGGCCAGATATACGCGTTGACATTGATTATTGACTAGTTATTAATAGTAATCAATTACGGGGTC
ATTAGTTCATAGCCCATATATGGAGTTCCGCGTTACATAACTTACGGTAAATGGCCCGCCTGGCTGACCG
CCCAACGACCCCCGCCCATTGACGTCAATAATGACGTATGTTCCCATAGTAACGCCAATAGGGACTTTCC
ATTGACGTCAATGGGTGGAGTATTTACGGTAAACTGCCCACTTGGCAGTACATCAAGTGTATCATATGCC
AAGTACGCCCCCTATTGACGTCAATGACGGTAAATGGCCCGCCTGGCATTATGCCCAGTACATGACCTTA
TGGGACTTTCCTACTTGGCAGTACATCTACGTATTAGTCATCGCTATTACCATGGTGATGCGGTTTTGGC
AGTACATCAATGGGCGTGGATAGCGGTTTGACTCACGGGGATTTCCAAGTCTCCACCCCATTGACGTCAA
TGGGAGTTTGTTTTGGCACCAAAATCAACGGGACTTTCCAAAATGTCGTAACAACTCCGCCCCATTGACG
CAAATGGGCGGTAGGCGTGTACGGTGGGAGGTCTATATAAGCAGAGCTCTCTGGCTAACTAGAGAACCCA
CTGCTTACTGGCTTATCGAAATTAATACGACTCACTATAGGGAGACCCAAGCTTCGATCGTCGACATGTA
CCCATACGATGTTCCAGATTACGCTTCTAGAGGATCCGCGGCCGTGTTTGATTTGGATTTGGAGACGGAG
GAAGGCAGCGAGGGCGAGGGCGAGCCAGAGCTCAGCCCCGCGGACGCATGTCCCCTTGCCGAGTTGAGGG
CAGCTGGCCTAGAGCCTGTGGGACACTATGAAGAGGTGGAGCTGACTGAGACCAGCGTGAACGTTGGCCC
AGAGCGCATCGGGCCCCACTGCTTTGAGCTGCTGCGTGTGCTGGGCAAGGGGGGCTATGGCAAGGTGTTC
CAGGTGCGAAAGGTGCAAGGCACCAACTTGGGCAAAATATATGCCATGAAAGTCCTAAGGAAGGCCAAAA
TTGTGCGCAATGCCAAGGACACAGCACACACACGGGCTGAGCGGAACATTCTAGAGTCAGTGAAGCACCC
CTTTATTGTGGAACTGGCCTATGCCTTCCAGACTGGTGGCAAACTCTACCTCATCCTTGAGTGCCTCAGT
GGTGGCGAGCTCTTCACGCATCTGGAGCGAGAGGGCATCTTCCTGGAAGATACGGCCTGCTTCTACCTGG
CTGAGATCACGCTGGCCCTGGGCCATCTCCACTCCCAGGGCATCATCTACCGGGACCTCAAGCCCGAGAA
CATCATGCTCAGCAGCCAGGGCCACATCAAACTGACCGACTTTGGACTCTGCAAGGAGTCTATCCATGAG
GGCGCCGTCACTCACACCTTCTGCGGCACCATTGAGTACATGGCCCCTGAGATTCTGGTGCGCAGTGGCC
ACAACCGGGCTGTGGACTGGTGGAGCCTGGGGGCCCTGATGTACGACATGCTCACTGGATCGCCGCCCTT
TACCGCAGAGAACCGGAAGAAAACCATGGATAAGATCATCAGGGGCAAGCTGGCACTGCCCCCCTACCTC
ACCCCAGATGCCCGGGACCTTGTCAAAAAGTTTCTGAAACGGAATCCCAGCCAGCGGATTGGGGGTGGCC
CAGGGGATGCTGCTGATGTGCAGAGACATCCCTTTTTCCGGCACATGAATTGGGACGACCTTCTGGCCTG
GCGTGTGGACCCCCCTTTCAGGCCCTGTCTGCAGTCAGAGGAGGACGTGAGCCAGTTTGATACCCGCTTC
ACACGGCAGACGCCGGTGGACAGTCCTGATGACACAGCCCTCAGCGAGAGTGCCAACCAGGCCTTCCTGG
GCTTCGAATACGTGGCGCCGTCTGTCCTGGACAGCATCAAGGAGGGCTTCTCCTTCCAGCCCAAGCTTCG
CGACCCCAGGCGCCTCAACAGTGACCCCCGGGTCCCCGTCGACCCCCTCAAGTTCTCCCCTTTTGAGGGG
TTTCGGCCCAGCCCCAGCCTGCCGGAGCCCACGGAGCTACCTCTACCTCCACTCCTGCCACCGCCGCCGC
CCTCGACCACCGCCCCTCTCCCCATCCGTCCCCCCTCAGGGACCAAGAAGTCCAAGAGGGGCCGTGGGCG
TCCAGGGCGCTAGGAAGCCGGGTGGGGGTGAGGGTAGCCCTTGAGCCCTGTCCCTGCGGCTGTGAGAGCA
GCAGGACCCTGGGCCAGTTCCAGAGACCTGGGGGTGTGTCTGGGGGTGGGGTGTGAGTGCGTATGAAAGT
GTGTGTCTGCTGGGGCAGCTGTGCCCCTGAATCATGGGCACGGAGGGCCGCCCGCCACACCCCGCGCTCA
ACTGCTCCCGTGGAAGATTAAAGGGCTGAATCATCTCGTGCCGAATTCTGCAGATATCCATCACACTGGC
GGCCGCTCGAGCATGCATCTAGAGGGCCCTATTCTATAGTGTCACCTAAATGCTAGAGCTCGCTGATCAG
CCTCGACTGTGCCTTCTAGTTGCCAGCCATCTGTTGTTTGCCCCTCCCCCGTGCCTTCCTTGACCCTGGA
AGGTGCCACTCCCACTGTCCTTTCCTAATAAAATGAGGAAATTGCATCGCATTGTCTGAGTAGGTGTCAT
TCTATTCTGGGGGGTGGGGTGGGGCAGGACAGCAAGGGGGAGGATTGGGAAGACAATAGCAGGCATGCTG
GGGATGCGGTGGGCTCTATGGCTTCTGAGGCGGAAAGAACCAGCTGGGGCTCTAGGGGGTATCCCC
[124 nt withheld, positions 3007-3130]
C
[91 nt withheld, positions 3132-3222]
A
[49 nt withheld, positions 3224-3272]
CCTTTGACGTTGGAGTCCACGTTCTTT
[37 nt withheld, positions 3300-3336]
ACCCTATCTCGGTCTATTCTTTTGATTTATAAGGGATTTTGCCGATTTCGGCCTATTGGTTAAAAAATGA
GCTGATTTAACAAAAATTTAACGCGAATTAATTCTGTGGAATGTGTGTCAGTTAGGGTGTGGAAAGTCCC
CAGGCTCCCCAGCAGGCAGAAGTATGCAAAGCATGCATCTCAATTAGTCAGCAACCAGGTGTGGAAAGTC
CCCAGGCTCCCCAGCAGGCAGAAGTATGCAAAGCATGCATCTCAATTAGTCAGCAACCATAGTCCCGCCC
CTAACTCCGCCCATCCCGCCCCTAACTCCGCCCAGTTCCGCCCATTCTCCGCCCCATGGCTGACTAATTT
TTTTTATTTATGCAGAGGCCGAGGCCGCCTCTGCCTCTGAGCTATTCCAGAAGTAGTGAGGAGGCTTTTT
TGGAGGCCTAGGCTTTTGCAAAAAGCTCCCGGGAGCTTGTATATCCATTTTCGGATCTGATCAAGAGACA
GGATGAGGATCGTTTCGCATGATTGAACAAGATGGATTGCACGCAGGTTCTCCGGCCGCTTGGGTGGAGA
GGCTATTCGGCTATGACTGGGCACAACAGACAATCGGCTGCTCTGATGCCGCCGTGTTCCGGCTGTCAGC
GCAGGGGCGCCCGGTTCTTTTTGTCAAGACCGACCTGTCCGGTGCCCTGAATGAACTGCAGGACGAGGCA
GCGCGGCTATCGTGGCTGGCCACGACGGGCGTTCCTTGCGCAGCTGTGCTCGACGTTGTCACTGAAGCGG
GAAGGGACTGGCTGCTATTGGGCGAAGTGCCGGGGCAGGATCTCCTGTCATCTCACCTTGCTCCTGCCGA
GAAAGTATCCATCATGGCTGATGCAATGCGGCGGCTGCATACGCTTGATCCGGCTACCTGCCCATTCGAC
CACCAAGCGAAACATCGCATCGAGCGAGCACGTACTCGGATGGAAGCCGGTCTTGTCGATCAGGATGATC
TGGACGAAGAGCATCAGGGGCTCGCGCCAGCCGAACTGTTCGCCAGGCTCAAGGCGCGCATGCCCGACGG
CGAGGATCTCGTCGTGACCCATGGCGATGCCTGCTTGCCGAATATCATGGTGGAAAATGGCCGCTTTTCT
GGATTCATCGACTGTGGCCGGCTGGGTGTGGCTGACCGCTATCAGGACATAGCGTTGGCTACCCGTGATA
TTGCTGAAGAGCTTGGCGGCGAATGGGCTGACCGCTTCCTCGTGCTTTACGGTATCGCCGCTCCCGATTC
GCAGCGCATCGCCTTCTATCGCCTTCTTGACGAGTTCTTCTGAGCGGGACTCTGGGGTTCGAAATGACCG
ACCAAGCGACGCCCAACCTGCCATCACGAGATTTCGATTCCACCGCCGCCTTCTATGAAAGGTTGGGCTT
CGGAATCGTTTTCCGGGACGCCGGCTGGATGATCCTCCAGCGCGGGGATCTCATGCTGGAGTTCTTCGCC
CACCCCAACTTGTTTATTGCAGCTTATAATGGTTACAAATAAAGCAATAGCATCACAAATTTCACAAATA
AAGCATTTTTTTCACTGCATTCTAGTTGTGGTTTGTCCAAACTCATCAATGTATCTTATCATGTCTGTAT
ACCGTCGACCTCTAGCTAGAGCTTGGCGTAATCATGGTCATAGCTGTTTCCTGTGTGAAATTGTTATCCG
CTCACAATTCCACACAACATACGAGCCGGAAGCATAAAGTGTAAAGCCTGGGGTGCCTAATGAGTGAGCT
AACTCACATTAATTGCGTTGCGCTCACTGCCCGCTTTCCAGTCGGGAAACCTGTCGTGCCAGCTGCATTA
ATGAATCGGCCAACGCGCGGGGAGAGGCGGTTTGCGTATTGGGCGCTCTTCCGCTTCCTCGCTCACTGAC
TCGCTGCGCTCGGTCGTTCGGCTGCGGCGAGCGGTATCAGCTCACTCAAAGGCGGTAATACGGTTATCCA
CAGAATCAGGGGATAACGCAGGAAAGAACATGTGAGCAAAAGGCCAGCAAAAGGCCAGGAACCGTAAAAA
GGCCGCGTTGCTGGCGTTTTTCCATAGGCTCCGCCCCCCTGACGAGCATCACAAAAATCGACGCTCAAGT
CAGAGGTGGCGAAACCCGACAGGACTATAAAGATACCAGGCGTTTCCCCCTGGAAGCTCCCTCGTGCGCT
CTCCTGTTCCGACCCTGCCGCTTACCGGATACCTGTCCGCCTTTCTCCCTTCGGGAAGCGTGGCGCTTTC
TCATAGCTCACGCTGTAGGTATCTCAGTTCGGTGTAGGTCGTTCGCTCCAAGCTGGGCTGTGTGCACGAA
CCCCCCGTTCAGCCCGACCGCTGCGCCTTATCCGGTAACTATCGTCTTGAGTCCAACCCGGTAAGACACG
ACTTATCGCCACTGGCAGCAGCCACTGGTAACAGGATTAGCAGAGCGAGGTATGTAGGCGGTGCTACAGA
GTTCTTGAAGTGGTGGCCTAACTACGGCTACACTAGAAGAACAGTATTTGGTATCTGCGCTCTGCTGAAG
CCAGTTACCTTCGGAAAAAGAGTTGGTAGCTCTTGATCCGGCAAACAAACCACCGCTGGTAGCGGTGGTT
TTTTTGTTTGCAAGCAGCAGATTACGCGCAGAAAAAAAGGATCTCAAGAAGATCCTTTGATCTTTTCTAC
GGGGTCTGACGCTCAGTGGAACGAAAACTCACGTTAAGGGATTTTGGTCATGAGATTATCAAAAAGGATC
TTCACCTAGATCCTTTTAAATTAAAAATGAAGTTTTAAATCAATCTAAAGTATATATGAGTAAACTTGGT
CTGACAGTTACCAATGCTTAATCAGTGAGGCACCTATCTCAGCGATCTGTCTATTTCGTTCATCCATAGT
TGCCTGACTCCCCGTCGTGTAGATAACTACGATACGGGAGGGCTTACCATCTGGCCCCAGTGCTGCAATG
ATACCGCGAGACCCACGCTCACCGGCTCCAGATTTATCAGCAATAAACCAGCCAGCCGGAAGGGCCGAGC
GCAGAAGTGGTCCTGCAACTTTATCCGCCTCCATCCAGTCTATTAATTGTTGCCGGGAAGCTAGAGTAAG
TAGTTCGCCAGTTAATAGTTTGCGCAACGTTGTTGCCATTGCTACAGGCATCGTGGTGTCACGCTCGTCG
TTTGGTATGGCTTCATTCAGCTCCGGTTCCCAACGATCAAGGCGAGTTACATGATCCCCCATGTTGTGCA
AAAAAGCGGTTAGCTCCTTCGGTCCTCCGATCGTTGTCAGAAGTAAGTTGGCCGCAGTGTTATCACTCAT
GGTTATGGCAGCACTGCATAATTCTCTTACTGTCATGCCATCCGTAAGATGCTTTTCTGTGACTGGTGAG
TACTCAACCAAGTCATTCTGAGAATAGTGTATGCGGCGACCGAGTTGCTCTTGCCCGGCGTCAATACGGG
ATAATACCGCGCCACATAGCAGAACTTTAAAAGTGCTCATCATTGGAAAACGTTCTTCGGGGCGAAAACT
CTCAAGGATCTTACCGCTGTTGAGATCCAGTTCGATGTAACCCACTCGTGCACCCAACTGATCTTCAGCA
TCTTTTACTTTCACCAGCGTTTCTGGGTGAGCAAAAACAGGAAGGCAAAATGCCGCAAAAAAGGGAATAA
GGGCGACACGGAAATGTTGAATACTCATACTCTTCCTTTTTCAATATTATTGAAGCATTTATCAGGGTTA
TTGTCTCATGAGCGGATACATATTTGAATGTATTTAGAAAAATAAACAAATAGGGGTTCCGCGCACATTT
CCCCGAAAAGTGCCACCTGACGTC
Features (pLannotate 1.2.2; 22 found; start..end, strand, type, name):
     28..80      -  misc_feature   bom (fragment): basis of mobility region from pBR322
    235..614     +  enhancer       CMV enhancer: human cytomegalovirus immediate early enhancer
    615..818     +  promoter       CMV promoter: human cytomegalovirus (CMV) immediate early promoter
    814..847     +  LTR            5' LTR (truncated) (fragment): truncated 5' long terminal repeat (LTR) from HIV-1
    863..881     +  promoter       T7 promoter: promoter for bacteriophage T7 RNA polymerase
    909..936     +  CDS            3xHA (fragment): three tandem HA epitope tags
    948..2390    +  CDS            RPS6KB2: KS6B2_HUMAN - Also known as STK14B. Experimental evidence at protein level: Swiss-Prot protein existence level 1. Phosphorylates specifically ribosomal protein S6 (PubMed:29750193). Seems to act downstream of mTOR signaling in response to growth factors and nutrients to promote cell proliferation, cell growth and cell cycle progression in an alternative pathway regulated by MEAK7 (PubMed:29750193). From Homo sapiens (Human).
   2693..2711    -  promoter       SP6 promoter: promoter for bacteriophage SP6 RNA polymerase
   2737..2961    +  polyA_signal   bGH poly(A) signal: bovine growth hormone polyadenylation signal
   2965..2986    +  promoter       SV40 promoter (fragment): SV40 enhancer and early promoter
   3007..3435    +  rep_origin     f1 ori (sequence partly withheld): f1 bacteriophage origin of replication; arrow indicates direction of (+) strand synthesis
   3449..3778    +  promoter       SV40 promoter: SV40 enhancer and early promoter
   3845..4636    +  CDS            neo: KKA2_KLEPN - Also known as kan, nptII. Experimental evidence at protein level: Swiss-Prot protein existence level 1. Resistance to kanamycin, neomycin, paromomycin, ribostamycin, butirosin and gentamicin B. From Klebsiella pneumoniae.
   4660..4818    +  CDS            ble (fragment): BLE_KLEPN - Experimental evidence at protein level: Swiss-Prot protein existence level 1. Binding protein with a strong affinity to the bleomycin family of antibiotics. Binds to CL990; an antimitotic-antibiotic compound. From Klebsiella pneumoniae.
   4813..4934    +  polyA_signal   SV40 poly(A) signal: SV40 polyadenylation signal
   5007..5023    -  protein_bind   lac operator: The lac repressor binds to the lac operator to inhibit transcription in E. coli. This inhibition can be relieved by adding lactose or isopropyl-β-D-thiogalactopyranoside (IPTG). lac repressor encoded by lacI
   5031..5061    -  promoter       lac promoter: promoter for the E. coli lac operon
   5076..5097    -  protein_bind   CAP binding site: CAP binding activates transcription in the presence of cAMP. E. coli catabolite activator protein
   5110..5202    -  CDS            lacI (fragment): lac repressor; lacI; The lac repressor binds to the lac operator to inhibit transcription in E. coli. This inhibition can be relieved by adding lactose or isopropyl-β-D-thiogalactopyranoside (IPTG).
   5385..5973    -  rep_origin     ori: high-copy-number ColE1/pMB1/pBR322/pUC origin of replication
   6144..7004    -  CDS            AmpR: β-lactamase; bla; confers resistance to ampicillin, carbenicillin, and related antibiotics
   7005..7109    -  promoter       AmpR promoter: bla
