[The description below was written by a language model from this plasmid's Addgene catalogue record and pLannotate feature annotations shown in this document.]
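Description:
pcDNA3 S6K2 E388 D3E is a mammalian expression plasmid built on a pcDNA3-HA backbone that carries a mutant form of human ribosomal protein S6 kinase 2 (RPS6KB2, also called S6K2 beta-2 or p54). In bacteria it is maintained at high copy number through a ColE1/pUC-type origin and selected with ampicillin via the β-lactamase gene. An f1 origin is also present, which allows single-stranded DNA production. For mammalian cells, an SV40 enhancer/early promoter drives the neomycin phosphotransferase gene, followed by an SV40 polyadenylation signal, so stable transfectants can be selected with G418. The sequenced record is 7,140 nt.

The S6K2 coding sequence was cloned between BamHI and EcoRI sites, both retained. It sits downstream of the human CMV immediate-early enhancer and promoter and upstream of the bovine growth hormone polyadenylation signal. A backbone-encoded HA epitope lies just upstream of the kinase and gives an N-terminally tagged protein that can be detected or immunoprecipitated with anti-HA antibodies. The annotation software scores this as a fragment of a 3xHA element, and its short length is consistent with a single HA tag. T7 and SP6 promoters flank the insert, as is standard for pcDNA3. The short HIV-1 LTR, ble, lacI and extra SV40 promoter fragments in the feature table are probably incidental homology matches rather than functional parts.

The insert carries T388E together with the "D3E" set of substitutions (S410D, S417D, S423D). These replace phosphorylatable residues with acidic ones, and the record describes the result as a rapamycin-resistant mutant. The construct therefore suits experiments that express S6K2 whose activity is uncoupled from rapamycin-sensitive (mTOR-dependent) regulation, such as studies of S6 phosphorylation and growth signalling.
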