Addgene plasmid #17731: pcDNA3 S6K2 E388 D3E
Depositing lab: John Blenis. Depositing organization: Harvard Medical School. Publication: Characterization of S6K2, a novel kinase homologous to S6K1. Lee-Fruman KK, Kuo CJ, Lippincott J, Terada N, Blenis J. Oncogene. 1999 Sep 9. 18(36):5108-14. 10.1038/sj.onc.1202894 PubMed 10490847.
Backbone
  Vector backbone: pcDNA3-HA
  Backbone size w/o insert (bp): 5400
  Vector type: Mammalian Expression
  Selectable markers: Neomycin (select with G418)
Growth in bacteria
  Bacterial resistance: Ampicillin, 100 μg/mL
  Growth temperature: 37°C
  Growth strain: DH5alpha
  Copy number: High Copy
Gene/Insert
  Gene/Insert name: S6K2 (alt names: S6K2 beta-2; p54)
  Species: H. sapiens (human)
  Mutation: T388E, D3E(S410D, S417D, S423D): rapamycin-resistant mutant
  Entrez Gene: RPS6KB2 (a.k.a. KLS, P70-beta, P70-beta-1, P70-beta-2, S6K-beta2, S6K2, S6KB, S6KI(2), S6Kbeta, SRK, STK14B, p70(S6K)-beta, p70S6Kb)
  Promoter: CMV
  Tag / fusion protein: HA (N terminal on backbone)
  Cloning method: Restriction Enzyme; 5′ cloning site BamHI (not destroyed); 3′ cloning site EcoRI (not destroyed)
  Sequencing primers: 5′ CMV-F; 3′ BGH-rev
Terms and licenses: Academic/Nonprofit Terms; Industry Terms: Not Available to Industry
How to cite: pcDNA3 S6K2 E388 D3E was a gift from John Blenis (Addgene plasmid # 17731 ; http://n2t.net/addgene:17731 ; RRID:Addgene_17731)
