>Addgene plasmid #17731 | pcDNA3 S6K2 E388 D3E | addgene partial sequence | sequence record 159429 | CMV-F 5'-CGCAAATGGGCGGTAGGCGTG-3'
ACTAGAGAACCCACTGCTTACTGGCTTATCGAAATTAATACGACTCACTATAGGGAGACCCAAGCTTCGA
TCGTCGACATGTACCCATACGATGTTCCAGATTACGCTTCTAGAGGATCCGCGGCCGTGTTTGATTTGGA
TTTGGAGACGGAGGAAGGCAGCGAGGGCGAGGGCGAGCCAGAGCTCAGCCCCGCGGACGCATGTCCCCTT
GCCGAGTTGAGGGCAGCTGGCCTAGAGCCTGTGGGACACTATGAAGAGGTGGAGCTGACTGAGACCAGCG
TGAACGTTGGCCCAGAGCGCATCGGGCCCCACTGCTTTGAGCTGCTGCGTGTGCTGGGCAAGGGGGGCTA
TGGCAAGGTGTTCCAGGTGCGAAAGGTGCAAGGCACCAACTTGGGCAAAATATATGCCATGAAAGTCCTA
AGGAAGGCCAAAATTGTGCGCAATGCCAAGGACACAGCACACACACGGGCTGAGCGGAACATTCTAGAGT
CAGTGAAGCACCCCTTTATTGTGGAACTGGCCTATGCCTTCCAGACTGGTGGCAAACTCTACCTCATCCT
TGAGTGCCTCAGTGGTGGCGAGCTCTTCACGCATCTGGAGCGAGAGGGCATCTTCCTGGAAGATACGGCC
TGCTTCTACCTGGCTGAGATCACGCTGGCCCTGGGCCATCTCCACTCCCAGGGCATCATCTACCGGGACC
TCAAGCCCGAGAACATCATGCTCAGCAGCCAGGGCCACATCAAACTGACCGACTTTGGACTCTGCAAGGA
GTCTATCCATGAGGGCGCCGTCACTCACACCTTCTGCGGCACCATTGAGTACATGGCCCCTGAGATTCTG
GTGCGCAGTGGCCACAAC
