>Addgene plasmid #17731 | pcDNA3 S6K2 E388 D3E | addgene partial sequence | sequence record 159430 | BGH-rev 5'-TAGAAGGCACAGTCGAGG-3'
ACTATAGAATAGGGCCCTCTAGATGCATGCTCGAGCGGCCGCCAGTGTGATGGATATCTGCAGAATTCGG
CACGAGATGATTCAGCCCTTTAATCTTCCACGGGAGCAGTTGAGCGCGGGGTGTGGCGGGCGGCCCTCCG
TGCCCATGATTCAGGGGCACAGCTGCCCCAGCAGACACACACTTTCATACGCACTCACACCCCACCCCCA
GACACACCCCCAGGTCTCTGGAACTGGCCCAGGGTCCTGCTGCTCTCACAGCCGCAGGGACAGGGCTCAA
GGGCTACCCTCACCCCCACCCGGCTTCCTAGCGCCCTGGACGCCCACGGCCCCTCTTGGACTTCTTGGTC
CCTGAGGGGGGACGGATGGGGAGAGGGGCGGTGGTCGAGGGCGGCGGCGGTGGCAGGAGTGGAGGTAGAG
GTAGCTCCGTGGGCTCCGGCAGGCTGGGGCTGGGCCGAAACCCCTCAAAAGGGGAGAACTTGAGGGGGTC
GACGGGGACCCGGGGGTCACTGTTGAGGCGCCTGGGGTCGCGAAGCTTGGGCTGGAAGGAGAAGCCCTCC
TTGATGCTGTCCAGGACAGACGGCGCCACGTATTCGAAGCCCAGGAAGGCCTGGTTGGCACTCTCGCTGA
GGGCTGTGTCATCAGGACTGTCCACCGGCGTCTGCCGTGTGAAGCGGGTATCAAACTGGCTCACGTCCTC
CTCTGACTGCAGACAGGGCCTGAAAGGGGGGTCCACACGCCAGGCCAGAAGGTCGTCCCAATTCATGTGC
CGGAAAAAGGGATGTCTCTGCACATCAGCAGCATCCCCTGGGCCACCCCCAATCCGCTGGCTGGGATTCC
GTTTCAGAAACTTTTTGACAAGGTCCCGGGCATCTGGGGTGA
